Addgene plasmid #164045: PHY55-mouse U6-sgLMNA
Purpose: U6-driven sgRNA targeting LMNA
Depositing lab: Baohui Chen. Depositing organization: Zhejiang University. Publication: TriTag: an integrative tool to correlate chromatin dynamics and gene expression in living cells. Xu H, Wang J, Liang Y, Fu Y, Li S, Huang J, Xu H, Zou W, Chen B. Nucleic Acids Res. 2020 Oct 26. pii: 5940501. doi: 10.1093/nar/gkaa906. PubMed 33104788.
Backbone
  Vector backbone: pUC19
  Vector type: CRISPR
Growth in bacteria
  Bacterial resistance: Ampicillin, 100 μg/mL
  Growth temperature: 37°C
  Growth strain: DH5alpha
  Copy number: High Copy
Gene/Insert
  Gene/Insert name: LMNA targeting sgRNA
  gRNA/shRNA sequence: GCCATGGAGACCCCGTCCCAG
  Species: H. sapiens (human), Synthetic
  Promoter: mouse U6
  Cloning method: Restriction Enzyme; 5′ cloning site Unknown (unknown if destroyed)
Terms and licenses: Academic/Nonprofit Terms; Industry Terms: Not Available to Industry
How to cite: PHY55-mouse U6-sgLMNA was a gift from Baohui Chen (Addgene plasmid # 164045 ; http://n2t.net/addgene:164045 ; RRID:Addgene_164045)
