[The description below was written by a language model from this plasmid's Addgene catalogue record and pLannotate feature annotations shown in this document.]
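Description:
PHY55-mouse U6-sgLMNA is a small (about 2.6 kb) CRISPR guide RNA expression plasmid built on a pUC19 backbone. It is propagated in E. coli as a high-copy plasmid through the ColE1/pUC-type origin of replication and is selected with ampicillin through the β-lactamase gene (AmpR) driven by its native bla promoter. A fragment of the pBR322 basis-of-mobility region is also detected in the backbone.

The payload is a single guide RNA directed against the human LMNA gene, which encodes lamin A/C, transcribed from a mouse U6 promoter. U6 is an RNA polymerase III promoter commonly used to produce short, uncapped, non-polyadenylated transcripts such as sgRNAs in mammalian cells. The automated annotation does not call the U6 promoter itself, but it does identify a partial match to the Streptococcus pyogenes tracrRNA, consistent with an SpCas9-type sgRNA scaffold following the targeting spacer. The partial match may reflect a modified scaffold, though the record does not say so. A loxP site lies upstream of the scaffold, and a very short fragment of the HIV-1 self-inactivating 3' LTR lies downstream. These look like remnants carried over from a lentiviral sgRNA vector. The plasmid has no complete LTRs, packaging signal or other viral elements annotated, so it is not a functional lentiviral transfer vector. It carries no Cas9 and no mammalian selection marker or reporter, so Cas9 or dCas9 must be supplied separately.

According to the record, the plasmid's purpose is U6-driven expression of the LMNA-targeting sgRNA. It was deposited with work describing a tool for correlating chromatin dynamics with gene expression in living cells, but the record does not specify this guide's exact role in that work.
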