Features (pLannotate 1.2.2; 7 found; start..end, strand, type, name):
     28..80      -  misc_feature   bom (fragment): basis of mobility region from pBR322
    455..488     +  protein_bind   loxP: Cre-mediated recombination occurs in the 8-bp core sequence (GCATACAT). Cre recombinase
    614..681     +  misc_RNA       tracrRNA (fragment): trans-activating CRISPR RNA for the Streptococcus pyogenes CRISPR/Cas9 system
    736..757     +  LTR            3' LTR (ΔU3) (fragment): self-inactivating 3' long terminal repeat (LTR) from HIV-1
    822..1410    -  rep_origin     ori: high-copy-number ColE1/pMB1/pBR322/pUC origin of replication
   1581..2441    -  CDS            AmpR: β-lactamase; bla; confers resistance to ampicillin, carbenicillin, and related antibiotics
   2442..2546    -  promoter       AmpR promoter: bla
>Addgene plasmid #164045 | PHY55-mouse U6-sgLMNA | addgene full sequence | sequence record 330053 | Addgene NGS Result
GACGGATCGGGAGATCTCCCGATCCCCTATGGTGCACTCTCAGTACAATCTGCTCTGATGCCGCATAGTT
AAGCCAGTATCTGCTCCCTGCTTGTGTGTTGGAGGTCGCTGAGTAGTGCGCGAGCAAAATTTAAGCTACA
ACAAGGCAAGGCTTGACCGACAATTCCATGAAGAATCTGCTTAGGGTTAGGCGTTTTGCGCTGCTTCGCG
ATGTACGGGCCAGATATACGCGTTGACGTTAGTACCGGGCCCGCTCTAGAGATCCGACGCGCCATCTCTA
GGCCCGCGCCGGCCCCCTCGCACGGACTTGTGGGAGAAGCTCGGCTACTCCCCTGCCCCGGTTAATTTGC
ATATAATATTTCCTAGTAACTATAGAGGCTTAATGTGCGATAAAAGACAGATAATCTGTTCTTTTTAATA
CTAGCTACATTTTACATGATAGGCTTGGATTTCTATAACTTCGTATAGCATACATTATACGAAGTTATAA
ACAGCACAAAAGGAAACTCACCCTAACTGTAAAGTAATTGTGTGTTTTGAGACTATAAGTATCCCTTGGA
GAACCACCTTGTTGGCCATGGAGACCCCGTCCCAGGTTTAAGAGCTATGCTGGAAACAGCATAGCAAGTT
TAAATAAGGCTAGTCCGTTATCAACTTGAAAAAGTGGCACCGAGTCGGTGCTTTTTTTCTCGAGTACTAG
GATCCATTAGGCGGCCGCGTGGATAACCGTATTACGGGCTAATTCACTCCCAACGAACTCACATGTGAGC
AAAAGGCCAGCAAAAGGCCAGGAACCGTAAAAAGGCCGCGTTGCTGGCGTTTTTCCATAGGCTCCGCCCC
CCTGACGAGCATCACAAAAATCGACGCTCAAGTCAGAGGTGGCGAAACCCGACAGGACTATAAAGATACC
AGGCGTTTCCCCCTGGAAGCTCCCTCGTGCGCTCTCCTGTTCCGACCCTGCCGCTTACCGGATACCTGTC
CGCCTTTCTCCCTTCGGGAAGCGTGGCGCTTTCTCATAGCTCACGCTGTAGGTATCTCAGTTCGGTGTAG
GTCGTTCGCTCCAAGCTGGGCTGTGTGCACGAACCCCCCGTTCAGCCCGACCGCTGCGCCTTATCCGGTA
ACTATCGTCTTGAGTCCAACCCGGTAAGACACGACTTATCGCCACTGGCAGCAGCCACTGGTAACAGGAT
TAGCAGAGCGAGGTATGTAGGCGGTGCTACAGAGTTCTTGAAGTGGTGGCCTAACTACGGCTACACTAGA
AGAACAGTATTTGGTATCTGCGCTCTGCTGAAGCCAGTTACCTTCGGAAAAAGAGTTGGTAGCTCTTGAT
CCGGCAAACAAACCACCGCTGGTAGCGGTGGTTTTTTTGTTTGCAAGCAGCAGATTACGCGCAGAAAAAA
AGGATCTCAAGAAGATCCTTTGATCTTTTCTACGGGGTCTGACGCTCAGTGGAACGAAAACTCACGTTAA
GGGATTTTGGTCATGAGATTATCAAAAAGGATCTTCACCTAGATCCTTTTAAATTAAAAATGAAGTTTTA
AATCAATCTAAAGTATATATGAGTAAACTTGGTCTGACAGTTACCAATGCTTAATCAGTGAGGCACCTAT
CTCAGCGATCTGTCTATTTCGTTCATCCATAGTTGCCTGACTCCCCGTCGTGTAGATAACTACGATACGG
GAGGGCTTACCATCTGGCCCCAGTGCTGCAATGATACCGCGAGAACCACGCTCACCGGCTCCAGATTTAT
CAGCAATAAACCAGCCAGCCGGAAGGGCCGAGCGCAGAAGTGGTCCTGCAACTTTATCCGCCTCCATCCA
GTCTATTAATTGTTGCCGGGAAGCTAGAGTAAGTAGTTCGCCAGTTAATAGTTTGCGCAACGTTGTTGCC
ATTGCTACAGGCATCGTGGTGTCACGCTCGTCGTTTGGTATGGCTTCATTCAGCTCCGGTTCCCAACGAT
CAAGGCGAGTTACATGATCCCCCATGTTGTGCAAAAAAGCGGTTAGCTCCTTCGGTCCTCCGATCGTTGT
CAGAAGTAAGTTGGCCGCAGTGTTATCACTCATGGTTATGGCAGCACTGCATAATTCTCTTACTGTCATG
CCATCCGTAAGATGCTTTTCTGTGACTGGTGAGTACTCAACCAAGTCATTCTGAGAATAGTGTATGCGGC
GACCGAGTTGCTCTTGCCCGGCGTCAATACGGGATAATACCGCGCCACATAGCAGAACTTTAAAAGTGCT
CATCATTGGAAAACGTTCTTCGGGGCGAAAACTCTCAAGGATCTTACCGCTGTTGAGATCCAGTTCGATG
TAACCCACTCGTGCACCCAACTGATCTTCAGCATCTTTTACTTTCACCAGCGTTTCTGGGTGAGCAAAAA
CAGGAAGGCAAAATGCCGCAAAAAAGGGAATAAGGGCGACACGGAAATGTTGAATACTCATACTCTTCCT
TTTTCAATATTATTGAAGCATTTATCAGGGTTATTGTCTCATGAGCGGATACATATTTGAATGTATTTAG
AAAAATAAACAAATAGGGGTTCCGCGCACATTTCCCCGAAAAGTGCCACCTGACGTC
